Addgene plasmid #144683: TFORF3207
Purpose: Lentiviral vector for overexpressing transcription factor ORFs with unique 24-bp barcodes. Barcodes facilitate identification of transcription factors in pooled screens.
Depositing lab: Feng Zhang. Depositing organization: Broad Institute. Publication: A transcription factor atlas of directed differentiation. Joung J, Ma S, Tay T, Geiger-Schuller KR, Kirchgatterer PC, Verdine VK, Guo B, Arias-Garcia MA, Allen WE, Singh A, Kuksenko O, Abudayyeh OO, Gootenberg JS, Fu Z, Macrae RK, Buenrostro JD, Regev A, Zhang F. Cell. 2023 Jan 5;186(1):209-229.e26. doi: 10.1016/j.cell.2022.11.026. PubMed 36608654.
Backbone
  Vector backbone: pLX_TRC317
  Backbone manufacturer: Broad Institute Genetic Perturbation Platform
  Backbone size w/o insert (bp): 8264
  Vector type: Mammalian Expression, Lentiviral
  Selectable markers: Puromycin
Growth in bacteria
  Bacterial resistance: Ampicillin, 100 μg/mL
  Growth temperature: 37°C
  Growth strain: NEB Stable
  Copy number: High Copy
Gene/Insert
  Gene/Insert name: HMGN2
  Species: H. sapiens (human)
  Insert size (bp): 476
  Entrez Gene: HMGN2 (a.k.a. HMG17)
  Promoter: EF1a
  Tag / fusion protein: V5 (C terminal on insert)
  Cloning method: Gateway Cloning
  Sequencing primers: 5′ GGGTGGAGACTGAAGTTAGGCCAG; 3′ CACATAGCGTAAAAGGAGCAACATAG
Resource information
  A portion of this plasmid was derived from a plasmid made by: Broad Institute Genetic Perturbation Platform
Terms and licenses: Academic/Nonprofit Terms; Industry Terms: Not Available to Industry
Depositor comments: NM_005517.3 Please test multiple small colonies in case of plasmid recombination. To make this collection available in a timely manner, a portion of this collection was not fully sequenced by Addgene. If an Addgene verified full plasmid sequence is not available, please contact us prior to placing an order to request the full sequence.
How to cite: TFORF3207 was a gift from Feng Zhang (Addgene plasmid # 144683 ; http://n2t.net/addgene:144683 ; RRID:Addgene_144683)
