[The description below was written by a language model from this plasmid's Addgene catalogue record and pLannotate feature annotations shown in this document.]
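Description:
TFORF3207 is a third-generation-style, self-inactivating lentiviral expression plasmid built on the pLX_TRC317 backbone and carrying the human HMGN2 (HMG17) open reading frame. It is one member of a barcoded transcription factor ORF collection. In bacteria it is maintained through a high-copy ColE1/pUC-type origin and selected with ampicillin via the bla gene. An f1 origin and remnants of lac and phage promoter sequences are also present from the cloning backbone. The depositor notes that the plasmid can recombine during propagation, a common issue with LTR-containing vectors.

The viral genome is transcribed from an RSV promoter fused to a truncated HIV-1 5' LTR. This is followed by the Ψ packaging signal with a partial gag sequence, the RRE for Rev-dependent nuclear export, and a cPPT/CTS element, and it ends in a ΔU3 3' LTR with a downstream SV40 polyadenylation signal. Inside this unit, an SV40 early promoter drives puromycin N-acetyltransferase for selection of transduced mammalian cells.

The EF-1α promoter separately drives HMGN2, which was introduced by Gateway cloning and is therefore flanked by attB1 and attB2 sites. The ORF reads into a C-terminal V5 epitope tag for detection. A WPRE downstream of the cassette enhances transcript stability and expression.

According to the record, each construct in the collection carries a unique 24-bp barcode, though the feature table does not annotate it. The barcode identifies the ORF by sequencing, which supports pooled overexpression screens such as those examining how transcription factors direct cell differentiation.
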