Features (pLannotate 1.2.2; 34 found; start..end, strand, type, name):
      1..1179    +  promoter       EF-1α promoter: strong constitutive promoter for human elongation factor EF-1α
   1200..1217    +  protein_bind   attB1 (fragment): mutant version of attB; core recombination site for the Gateway® BP reaction BP Clonase™
   1223..1492    +  CDS            HMGN2: HMGN2_HUMAN - Also known as HMG17. Experimental evidence at protein level: Swiss-Prot protein existence level 1. Binds to the inner side of the nucleosomal DNA thus altering the interaction between the DNA and the histone octamer. May be involved in the process which maintains transcribable genes in a unique chromatin conformation (By similarity). From Homo sapiens (Human).
   1495..1518    -  protein_bind   attB2: mutant version of attB; recombination site for the Gateway® BP reaction BP Clonase™
   1526..1567    +  CDS            V5 tag: epitope tag from simian virus 5
   1583..1636    +  promoter       U6 promoter (fragment): RNA polymerase III promoter for human U6 snRNA
   1678..2266    +  misc_feature   WPRE: woodchuck hepatitis virus posttranscriptional regulatory element
   2317..2336    +  misc_feature   cPPT/CTS (fragment): central polypurine tract and central termination sequence of HIV-1
   2338..2571    +  LTR            3' LTR (ΔU3): self-inactivating 3' long terminal repeat (LTR) from HIV-1
   2649..2770    +  polyA_signal   SV40 poly(A) signal: SV40 polyadenylation signal
   2810..2945    +  rep_origin     SV40 ori: SV40 origin of replication
   2966..2984    -  promoter       T7 promoter: promoter for bacteriophage T7 RNA polymerase
   2992..3147    +  CDS            lacZα (fragment): LacZα fragment of β-galactosidase; lacZ fragment
   3152..3580    +  rep_origin     f1 ori (sequence partly withheld): f1 bacteriophage origin of replication; arrow indicates direction of (+) strand synthesis
   3633..3737    +  promoter       AmpR promoter: bla
   3738..4598    +  CDS            AmpR: β-lactamase; bla; confers resistance to ampicillin, carbenicillin, and related antibiotics
   4769..5357    +  rep_origin     ori: high-copy-number ColE1/pMB1/pBR322/pUC origin of replication
   5540..5632    +  CDS            lacI (fragment): lac repressor; lacI; The lac repressor binds to the lac operator to inhibit transcription in E. coli. This inhibition can be relieved by adding lactose or isopropyl-β-D-thiogalactopyranoside (IPTG).
   5645..5666    +  protein_bind   CAP binding site: CAP binding activates transcription in the presence of cAMP. E. coli catabolite activator protein
   5681..5711    +  promoter       lac promoter: promoter for the E. coli lac operon
   5719..5735    +  protein_bind   lac operator: The lac repressor binds to the lac operator to inhibit transcription in E. coli. This inhibition can be relieved by adding lactose or isopropyl-β-D-thiogalactopyranoside (IPTG). lac repressor encoded by lacI
   5780..5798    +  promoter       T3 promoter: promoter for bacteriophage T3 RNA polymerase
   5826..6052    +  promoter       RSV promoter: Rous sarcoma virus enhancer/promoter
   6053..6233    +  LTR            5' LTR (truncated): truncated 5' long terminal repeat (LTR) from HIV-1
   6280..6405    +  misc_feature   HIV-1 Ψ: packaging signal of human immunodeficiency virus type 1
   6389..6752    +  CDS            HIV-1 gag (fragment): gag protein from human immunodeficiency virus 1; gag
   6898..7131    +  misc_feature   RRE: The Rev response element (RRE) of HIV-1 allows for Rev-dependent mRNA export from the nucleus to the cytoplasm.
   7508..7534    +  CDS            Rev (fragment): human immunodeficiency virus 1 (HIV-1) Rev protein; rev; enhances nuclear export of unspliced and incompletely spliced viral mRNAs
   7541..7564    +  promoter       SV40 promoter (fragment): SV40 early promoter
   7565..7636    +  promoter       SV40 promoter (fragment): SV40 enhancer and early promoter
   7660..7795    +  rep_origin     SV40 ori: SV40 origin of replication
   7841..8437    +  CDS            PuroR (fragment): puromycin N-acetyltransferase; pac from Streptomyces; confers resistance to puromycin
   8486..8603    +  misc_feature   cPPT/CTS: central polypurine tract and central termination sequence of HIV-1
   8668..8734    +  CDS            small t antigen (fragment): SV40 (simian virus 40) small t antigen
>Addgene plasmid #144683 | TFORF3207 | addgene full sequence | sequence record 350840 | Addgene NGS Result
GGCTCCGGTGCCCGTCAGTGGGCAGAGCGCACATCGCCCACAGTCCCCGAGAAGTTGGGGGGAGGGGTCG
GCAATTGAACCGGTGCCTAGAGAAGGTGGCGCGGGGTAAACTGGGAAAGTGATGTCGTGTACTGGCTCCG
CCTTTTTCCCGAGGGTGGGGGAGAACCGTATATAAGTGCAGTAGTCGCCGTGAACGTTCTTTTTCGCAAC
GGGTTTGCCGCCAGAACACAGGTAAGTGCCGTGTGTGGTTCCCGCGGGCCTGGCCTCTTTACGGGTTATG
GCCCTTGCGTGCCTTGAATTACTTCCACCTGGCTGCAGTACGTGATTCTTGATCCCGAGCTTCGGGTTGG
AAGTGGGTGGGAGAGTTCGAGGCCTTGCGCTTAAGGAGCCCCTTCGCCTCGTGCTTGAGTTGAGGCCTGG
CCTGGGCGCTGGGGCCGCCGCGTGCGAATCTGGTGGCACCTTCGCGCCTGTCTCGCTGCTTTCGATAAGT
CTCTAGCCATTTAAAATTTTTGATGACCTGCTGCGACGCTTTTTTTCTGGCAAGATAGTCTTGTAAATGC
GGGCCAAGATCTGCACACTGGTATTTCGGTTTTTGGGGCCGCGGGCGGCGACGGGGCCCGTGCGTCCCAG
CGCACATGTTCGGCGAGGCGGGGCCTGCGAGCGCGGCCACCGAGAATCGGACGGGGGTAGTCTCAAGCTG
GCCGGCCTGCTCTGGTGCCTGGCCTCGCGCCGCCGTGTATCGCCCCGCCCTGGGCGGCAAGGCTGGCCCG
GTCGGCACCAGTTGCGTGAGCGGAAAGATGGCCGCTTCCCGGCCCTGCTGCAGGGAGCTCAAAATGGAGG
ACGCGGCGCTCGGGAGAGCGGGCGGGTGAGTCACCCACACAAAGGAAAAGGGCCTTTCCGTCCTCAGCCG
TCGCTTCATGTGACTCCACGGAGTACCGGGCGCCGTCCAGGCACCTCGATTAGTTCTCGAGCTTTTGGAG
TACGTCGTCTTTAGGTTGGGGGGAGGGGTTTTATGCGATGGAGTTTCCCCACACTGAGTGGGTGGAGACT
GAAGTTAGGCCAGCTTGGCACTTGATGTAATTCTCCTTGGAATTTGCCCTTTTTGAGTTTGGATCTTGGT
TCATTCTCAAGCCTCAGACAGTGGTTCAAAGTTTTTTTCTTCCATTTCAGGTGTCGTGAGGCTAGCATCG
ATTGATCAACAAGTTTGTACAAAAAAGTTGGCATGCCCAAGAGAAAGGCTGAAGGGGATGCTAAGGGAGA
TAAAGCAAAGGTGAAGGACGAACCACAGAGAAGATCCGCGAGGTTGTCTGCTAAACCTGCTCCTCCAAAG
CCAGAGCCCAAGCCTAAAAAGGCCCCTGCAAAGAAGGGAGAGAAGGTACCCAAAGGGAAAAAGGGAAAAG
CTGATGCTGGCAAGGAGGGGAATAACCCTGCAGAAAATGGAGATGCCAAAACAGACCAGGCACAGAAAGC
TGAAGGTGCTGGAGATGCCAAGTGCCCAACTTTCTTGTACAAAGTGGTTGATATCGGTAAGCCTATCCCT
AACCCTCTCCTCGGTCTCGATTCTACGTAGTAATGAACTAGTCCGTAACTTGAAAGTATTTCGATTTCTT
GGCTTTATATATCTTGTGGAAAGGACGACGTGTAGCACCTTCTGGCTCTCTAACGCGTTAAGTCGACAAT
CAACCTCTGGATTACAAAATTTGTGAAAGATTGACTGGTATTCTTAACTATGTTGCTCCTTTTACGCTAT
GTGGATACGCTGCTTTAATGCCTTTGTATCATGCTATTGCTTCCCGTATGGCTTTCATTTTCTCCTCCTT
GTATAAATCCTGGTTGCTGTCTCTTTATGAGGAGTTGTGGCCCGTTGTCAGGCAACGTGGCGTGGTGTGC
ACTGTGTTTGCTGACGCAACCCCCACTGGTTGGGGCATTGCCACCACCTGTCAGCTCCTTTCCGGGACTT
TCGCTTTCCCCCTCCCTATTGCCACGGCGGAACTCATCGCCGCCTGCCTTGCCCGCTGCTGGACAGGGGC
TCGGCTGTTGGGCACTGACAATTCCGTGGTGTTGTCGGGGAAATCATCGTCCTTTCCTTGGCTGCTCGCC
TGTGTTGCCACCTGGATTCTGCGCGGGACGTCCTTCTGCTACGTCCCTTCGGCCCTCAATCCAGCGGACC
TTCCTTCCCGCGGCCTGCTGCCGGCTCTGCGGCCTCTTCCGCGTCTTCGCCTTCGCCCTCAGACGAGTCG
GATCTCCCTTTGGGCCGCCTCCCCGCGTCGACTTTAAGACCAATGACTTACAAGGCAGCTGTAGATCTTA
GCCACTTTTTAAAAGAAAAGGGGGGACTGGAAGGGCTAATTCACTCCCAACGAAGACAAGATCTGCTTTT
TGCTTGTACTGGGTCTCTCTGGTTAGACCAGATCTGAGCCTGGGAGCTCTCTGGCTAACTAGGGAACCCA
CTGCTTAAGCCTCAATAAAGCTTGCCTTGAGTGCTTCAAGTAGTGTGTGCCCGTCTGTTGTGTGACTCTG
GTAACTAGAGATCCCTCAGACCCTTTTAGTCAGTGTGGAAAATCTCTAGCAGTACGTATAGTAGTTCATG
TCATCTTATTATTCAGTATTTATAACTTGCAAAGAAATGAATATCAGAGAGTGAGAGGAACTTGTTTATT
GCAGCTTATAATGGTTACAAATAAAGCAATAGCATCACAAATTTCACAAATAAAGCATTTTTTTCACTGC
ATTCTAGTTGTGGTTTGTCCAAACTCATCAATGTATCTTATCATGTCTGGCTCTAGCTATCCCGCCCCTA
ACTCCGCCCATCCCGCCCCTAACTCCGCCCAGTTCCGCCCATTCTCCGCCCCATGGCTGACTAATTTTTT
TTATTTATGCAGAGGCCGAGGCCGCCTCGGCCTCTGAGCTATTCCAGAAGTAGTGAGGAGGCTTTTTTGG
AGGCCTAGGGACGTACCCAATTCGCCCTATAGTGAGTCGTATTACGCGCGCTCACTGGCCGTCGTTTTAC
AACGTCGTGACTGGGAAAACCCTGGCGTTACCCAACTTAATCGCCTTGCAGCACATCCCCCTTTCGCCAG
CTGGCGTAATAGCGAAGAGGCCCGCACCGATCGCCCTTCCCAACAGTTGCGCAGCCTGAATGGCGAATGG
G
[124 nt withheld, positions 3152-3275]
C
[91 nt withheld, positions 3277-3367]
A
[49 nt withheld, positions 3369-3417]
CCTTTGACGTTGGAGTCCACGTTCTTT
[37 nt withheld, positions 3445-3481]
ACCCTATCTCGGTCTATTCTTTTGATTTATAAGGGATTTTGCCGATTTCGGCCTATTGGTTAAAAAATGA
GCTGATTTAACAAAAATTTAACGCGAATTTTAACAAAATATTAACGCTTACAATTTAGGTGGCACTTTTC
GGGGAAATGTGCGCGGAACCCCTATTTGTTTATTTTTCTAAATACATTCAAATATGTATCCGCTCATGAG
ACAATAACCCTGATAAATGCTTCAATAATATTGAAAAAGGAAGAGTATGAGTATTCAACATTTCCGTGTC
GCCCTTATTCCCTTTTTTGCGGCATTTTGCCTTCCTGTTTTTGCTCACCCAGAAACGCTGGTGAAAGTAA
AAGATGCTGAAGATCAGTTGGGTGCACGAGTGGGTTACATCGAACTGGATCTCAACAGCGGTAAGATCCT
TGAGAGTTTTCGCCCCGAAGAACGTTTTCCAATGATGAGCACTTTTAAAGTTCTGCTATGTGGCGCGGTA
TTATCCCGTATTGACGCCGGGCAAGAGCAACTCGGTCGCCGCATACACTATTCTCAGAATGACTTGGTTG
AGTACTCACCAGTCACAGAAAAGCATCTTACGGATGGCATGACAGTAAGAGAATTATGCAGTGCTGCCAT
AACCATGAGTGATAACACTGCGGCCAACTTACTTCTGACAACGATCGGAGGACCGAAGGAGCTAACCGCT
TTTTTGCACAACATGGGGGATCATGTAACTCGCCTTGATCGTTGGGAACCGGAGCTGAATGAAGCCATAC
CAAACGACGAGCGTGACACCACGATGCCTGTAGCAATGGCAACAACGTTGCGCAAACTATTAACTGGCGA
ACTACTTACTCTAGCTTCCCGGCAACAATTAATAGACTGGATGGAGGCGGATAAAGTTGCAGGACCACTT
CTGCGCTCGGCCCTTCCGGCTGGCTGGTTTATTGCTGATAAATCTGGAGCCGGTGAGCGTGGGTCTCGCG
GTATCATTGCAGCACTGGGGCCAGATGGTAAGCCCTCCCGTATCGTAGTTATCTACACGACGGGGAGTCA
GGCAACTATGGATGAACGAAATAGACAGATCGCTGAGATAGGTGCCTCACTGATTAAGCATTGGTAACTG
TCAGACCAAGTTTACTCATATATACTTTAGATTGATTTAAAACTTCATTTTTAATTTAAAAGGATCTAGG
TGAAGATCCTTTTTGATAATCTCATGACCAAAATCCCTTAACGTGAGTTTTCGTTCCACTGAGCGTCAGA
CCCCGTAGAAAAGATCAAAGGATCTTCTTGAGATCCTTTTTTTCTGCGCGTAATCTGCTGCTTGCAAACA
AAAAAACCACCGCTACCAGCGGTGGTTTGTTTGCCGGATCAAGAGCTACCAACTCTTTTTCCGAAGGTAA
CTGGCTTCAGCAGAGCGCAGATACCAAATACTGTTCTTCTAGTGTAGCCGTAGTTAGGCCACCACTTCAA
GAACTCTGTAGCACCGCCTACATACCTCGCTCTGCTAATCCTGTTACCAGTGGCTGCTGCCAGTGGCGAT
AAGTCGTGTCTTACCGGGTTGGACTCAAGACGATAGTTACCGGATAAGGCGCAGCGGTCGGGCTGAACGG
GGGGTTCGTGCACACAGCCCAGCTTGGAGCGAACGACCTACACCGAACTGAGATACCTACAGCGTGAGCT
ATGAGAAAGCGCCACGCTTCCCGAAGGGAGAAAGGCGGACAGGTATCCGGTAAGCGGCAGGGTCGGAACA
GGAGAGCGCACGAGGGAGCTTCCAGGGGGAAACGCCTGGTATCTTTATAGTCCTGTCGGGTTTCGCCACC
TCTGACTTGAGCGTCGATTTTTGTGATGCTCGTCAGGGGGGCGGAGCCTATGGAAAAACGCCAGCAACGC
GGCCTTTTTACGGTTCCTGGCCTTTTGCTGGCCTTTTGCTCACATGTTCTTTCCTGCGTTATCCCCTGAT
TCTGTGGATAACCGTATTACCGCCTTTGAGTGAGCTGATACCGCTCGCCGCAGCCGAACGACCGAGCGCA
GCGAGTCAGTGAGCGAGGAAGCGGAAGAGCGCCCAATACGCAAACCGCCTCTCCCCGCGCGTTGGCCGAT
TCATTAATGCAGCTGGCACGACAGGTTTCCCGACTGGAAAGCGGGCAGTGAGCGCAACGCAATTAATGTG
AGTTAGCTCACTCATTAGGCACCCCAGGCTTTACACTTTATGCTTCCGGCTCGTATGTTGTGTGGAATTG
TGAGCGGATAACAATTTCACACAGGAAACAGCTATGACCATGATTACGCCAAGCGCGCAATTAACCCTCA
CTAAAGGGAACAAAAGCTGGAGCTGCAAGCTTAATGTAGTCTTATGCAATACTCTTGTAGTCTTGCAACA
TGGTAACGATGAGTTAGCAACATGCCTTACAAGGAGAGAAAAAGCACCGTGCATGCCGATTGGTGGAAGT
AAGGTGGTACGATCGTGCCTTATTAGGAAGGCAACAGACGGGTCTGACATGGATTGGACGAACCACTGAA
TTGCCGCATTGCAGAGATATTGTATTTAAGTGCCTAGCTCGATACATAAACGGGTCTCTCTGGTTAGACC
AGATCTGAGCCTGGGAGCTCTCTGGCTAACTAGGGAACCCACTGCTTAAGCCTCAATAAAGCTTGCCTTG
AGTGCTTCAAGTAGTGTGTGCCCGTCTGTTGTGTGACTCTGGTAACTAGAGATCCCTCAGACCCTTTTAG
TCAGTGTGGAAAATCTCTAGCAGTGGCGCCCGAACAGGGACTTGAAAGCGAAAGGGAAACCAGAGGAGCT
CTCTCGACGCAGGACTCGGCTTGCTGAAGCGCGCACGGCAAGAGGCGAGGGGCGGCGACTGGTGAGTACG
CCAAAAATTTTGACTAGCGGAGGCTAGAAGGAGAGAGATGGGTGCGAGAGCGTCAGTATTAAGCGGGGGA
GAATTAGATCGCGATGGGAAAAAATTCGGTTAAGGCCAGGGGGAAAGAAAAAATATAAATTAAAACATAT
AGTATGGGCAAGCAGGGAGCTAGAACGATTCGCAGTTAATCCTGGCCTGTTAGAAACATCAGAAGGCTGT
AGACAAATACTGGGACAGCTACAACCATCCCTTCAGACAGGATCAGAAGAACTTAGATCATTATATAATA
CAGTAGCAACCCTCTATTGTGTGCATCAAAGGATAGAGATAAAAGACACCAAGGAAGCTTTAGACAAGAT
AGAGGAAGAGCAAAACAAAAGTAAGACCACCGCACAGCAAGCGGCCGCTGATCTTCAGACCTGGAGGAGG
AGATATGAGGGACAATTGGAGAAGTGAATTATATAAATATAAAGTAGTAAAAATTGAACCATTAGGAGTA
GCACCCACCAAGGCAAAGAGAAGAGTGGTGCAGAGAGAAAAAAGAGCAGTGGGAATAGGAGCTTTGTTCC
TTGGGTTCTTGGGAGCAGCAGGAAGCACTATGGGCGCAGCGTCAATGACGCTGACGGTACAGGCCAGACA
ATTATTGTCTGGTATAGTGCAGCAGCAGAACAATTTGCTGAGGGCTATTGAGGCGCAACAGCATCTGTTG
CAACTCACAGTCTGGGGCATCAAGCAGCTCCAGGCAAGAATCCTGGCTGTGGAAAGATACCTAAAGGATC
AACAGCTCCTGGGGATTTGGGGTTGCTCTGGAAAACTCATTTGCACCACTGCTGTGCCTTGGAATGCTAG
TTGGAGTAATAAATCTCTGGAACAGATTTGGAATCACACGACCTGGATGGAGTGGGACAGAGAAATTAAC
AATTACACAAGCTTAATACACTCCTTAATTGAAGAATCGCAAAACCAGCAAGAAAAGAATGAACAAGAAT
TATTGGAATTAGATAAATGGGCAAGTTTGTGGAATTGGTTTAACATAACAAATTGGCTGTGGTATATAAA
ATTATTCATAATGATAGTAGGAGGCTTGGTAGGTTTAAGAATAGTTTTTGCTGTACTTTCTATAGTGAAT
AGAGTTAGGCAGGGATATTCACCATTATCGTTTCAGACCCACCTCCCAACCCCGAGGGGACCCATGCATT
GCATCTCAATTAGTCAGCAACCAGGTGTGGAAAGTCCCCAGGCTCCCCAGCAGGCAGAAGTATGCAAAGC
ATGCGTCTCAATTAGTCAGCAACCATAGTCCCGCCCCTAACTCCGCCCATCCCGCCCCTAACTCCGCCCA
GTTCCGCCCATTCTCCGCCCCATGGCTGACTAATTTTTTTTATTTATGCAGAGGCCGAGGCCGCCTCGGC
CTCTGAGCTATTCCAGAAGTAGTGAGGAGGCTTTTTTGGAGGCCTAGGCTTTTGCAAAAAGCTTTCTAGA
GGTACCACCGGAGCTTACCATGACCGAGTACAAGCCCACGGTGCGCCTCGCCACCCGCGACGACGTCCCC
AGGGCCGTACGCACCCTCGCCGCCGCGTTCGCCGACTACCCCGCCACGCGCCACACCGTCGATCCGGACC
GCCACATCGAGCGGGTCACCGAGCTGCAAGAACTCTTCCTCACGCGCGTCGGGCTCGACATCGGCAAGGT
GTGGGTCGCGGACGACGGCGCCGCCGTGGCGGTCTGGACCACGCCGGAGAGCGTCGAAGCGGGGGCGGTG
TTCGCCGAGATCGGCCCGCGCATGGCCGAGTTGAGCGGTTCCCGGCTGGCCGCGCAGCAACAGATGGAAG
GCCTCCTGGCGCCGCACCGGCCCAAGGAGCCCGCGTGGTTCCTGGCCACCGTCGGCGTCTCGCCCGACCA
CCAGGGCAAGGGTCTGGGCAGCGCCGTCGTGCTCCCCGGAGTGGAGGCGGCCGAGCGCGCCGGGGTGCCC
GCCTTCCTGGAGACCTCCGCGCCCCGCAACCTCCCCTTCTACGAGCGGCTCGGCTTCACCGTCACCGCCG
ACGTCGAGGTGCCCGAAGGACCGCGCACCTGGTGCATGACCCGCAAGCCCGGTGCCAGTTAACGAATTCT
AGATCTTGAGACAAATGGCAGTATTCATCCACAATTTTAAAAGAAAAGGGGGGATTGGGGGGTACAGTGC
AGGGGAAAGAATAGTAGACATAATAGCAACAGACATACAAACTAAAGAATTACAAAAACAAATTACAAAA
ATTCAAAATTTTCGGGTTTATTACAGGGACAGCAGAGATCCACTTTGGCGCCGGCTCGAGGCCTGCAGGT
GCAAAGATGGATAAAGTTTTAAACAGAGAGGAATCTTTGCAGCTAATGGACCTTCTAGGTCTTGAAAGGA
GTGGGAATT
