>Addgene plasmid #144683 | TFORF3207 | depositor partial sequence | sequence record 286164 | Insert
ATCGATTGATCAACAAGTTTGTACAAAAAAGTTGGCATGCCCAAGAGAAAGGCTGAAGGGGATGCTAAGG
GAGATAAAGCAAAGGTGAAGGACGAACCACAGAGAAGATCCGCGAGGTTGTCTGCTAAACCTGCTCCTCC
AAAGCCAGAGCCCAAGCCTAAAAAGGCCCCTGCAAAGAAGGGAGAGAAGGTACCCAAAGGGAAAAAGGGA
AAAGCTGATGCTGGCAAGGAGGGGAATAACCCTGCAGAAAATGGAGATGCCAAAACAGACCAGGCACAGA
AAGCTGAAGGTGCTGGAGATGCCAAGTGCCCAACTTTCTTGTACAAAGTGGTTGATATCGGTAAGCCTAT
CCCTAACCCTCTCCTCGGTCTCGATTCTACGTAGTAATGAACTAGTCCGTAACTTGAAAGTATTTCGATT
TCTTGGCTTTATATATCTTGTGGAAAGGACGACGTGTAGCACCTTCTGGCTCTCTA
