>Addgene plasmid #144683 | TFORF3207 | depositor partial sequence | sequence record 286165 | Barcode
CGTGTAGCACCTTCTGGCTCTCTA
